>Addgene plasmid #183826 | p-dCas9-SSAP-MS2-BB_BbsI | addgene full sequence | sequence record 361180 | Addgene NGS Result
GAGGGCCTATTTCCCATGATTCCTTCATATTTGCATATACGATACAAGGCTGTTAGAGAGATAATTGGAA
TTAATTTGACTGTAAACACAAAGATATTAGTACAAAATACGTGGCGTAGAAAGTAATAATTTCTTGGGTA
GTTTGCAGTTTTAAAATTATGTTTTAAAATGGACTATCATATGCTTACCGTAACTTGAAAGTATTTCGAT
TTCTTGGCTTTATATATCTTGTGGAAAGGACGAAACACCGGGTCTTCGAGAAGACCTGTTTAAGAGCTAG
GCCAACATGAGGATCACCCATGTCTGCAGGGCCTAGCAAGTTTAAATAAGGCTAGTCCGTTATCAACTTG
AAAAAGTGGCACCGAGTCGGTGCGCGCACATGAGGATCACCCATGTGCTTTTTTTCTAGAGGTACCCGTT
ACATAACTTACGGTAAATGGCCCGCCTGGCTGACCGCCCAACGACCCCCGCCCATTGACGTCAATAGTAA
CGCCAATAGGGACTTTCCATTGACGTCAATGGGTGGAGTATTTACGGTAAACTGCCCACTTGGCAGTACA
TCAAGTGTATCATATGCCAAGTACGCCCCCTATTGACGTCAATGACGGTAAATGGCCCGCCTGGCATTGT
GCCCAGTACATGACCTTATGGGACTTTCCTACTTGGCAGTACATCTACGTATTAGTCATCGCTATTACCA
TGGTCGAGGTGAGCCCCACGTTCTGCTTCACTCTCCCCATCTCCCCCCCCTCCCCACCCCCAATTTTGTA
TTTATTTATTTTTTAATTATTTTGTGCAGCGATGGGGGCGGGGGGGGGGGGGGGGCGCGCGCCRGGSGGG
GSGGGGSGGGGSGRGGGGSGGGGSGGGGCGAGGCGGAGAGGTGCGGCGGCAGCCAATCAGAGCGGCGCGC
TCCGAAAGTTTCCTTTTATGGCGAGGCGGCGGCGGCGGCGGCCCTATAAAAAGCGAAGCGCGCGGCGGGC
GGGAGTCGCTGCGCGCTGCCTTCGCCCCGTGCCCCGCTCCGCCGCCGCCTCGCGCCGCCCGCCCCGGCTC
TGACTGACCGCGTTACTCCCACAGGTGAGCGGGCGGGACGGCCCTTCTCCTCCGGGCTGTAATTAGCTGA
GCAAGAGGTAAGGGTTTAAGGGATGGTTGGTTGGTGGGGTATTAATGTTTAATTACCTGGAGCACCTGCC
TGAAATCACTTTTTTTCAGGTTGGACCGGTGCCACCATGGACTATAAGGACCACGACGGAGACTACAAGG
ATCATGATATTGATTACAAAGACGATGACGATAAGATGGCCCCAAAGAAGAAGCGGAAGGTCGGTATCCA
CGGAGTCCCAGCAGCCGACAAGAAGTACAGCATCGGCCTGGCCATCGGCACCAACTCTGTGGGCTGGGCC
GTGATCACCGACGAGTACAAGGTGCCCAGCAAGAAATTCAAGGTGCTGGGCAACACCGACCGGCACAGCA
TCAAGAAGAACCTGATCGGAGCCCTGCTGTTCGACAGCGGCGAAACAGCCGAGGCCACCCGGCTGAAGAG
AACCGCCAGAAGAAGATACACCAGACGGAAGAACCGGATCTGCTATCTGCAAGAGATCTTCAGCAACGAG
ATGGCCAAGGTGGACGACAGCTTCTTCCACAGACTGGAAGAGTCCTTCCTGGTGGAAGAGGATAAGAAGC
ACGAGCGGCACCCCATCTTCGGCAACATCGTGGACGAGGTGGCCTACCACGAGAAGTACCCCACCATCTA
CCACCTGAGAAAGAAACTGGTGGACAGCACCGACAAGGCCGACCTGCGGCTGATCTATCTGGCCCTGGCC
CACATGATCAAGTTCCGGGGCCACTTCCTGATCGAGGGCGACCTGAACCCCGACAACAGCGACGTGGACA
AGCTGTTCATCCAGCTGGTGCAGACCTACAACCAGCTGTTCGAGGAAAACCCCATCAACGCCAGCGGCGT
GGACGCCAAGGCCATCCTGTCTGCCAGACTGAGCAAGAGCAGACGGCTGGAAAATCTGATCGCCCAGCTG
CCCGGCGAGAAGAAGAATGGCCTGTTCGGCAACCTGATTGCCCTGAGCCTGGGCCTGACCCCCAACTTCA
AGAGCAACTTCGACCTGGCCGAGGATGCCAAACTGCAGCTGAGCAAGGACACCTACGACGACGACCTGGA
CAACCTGCTGGCCCAGATCGGCGACCAGTACGCCGACCTGTTTCTGGCCGCCAAGAACCTGTCCGACGCC
ATCCTGCTGAGCGACATCCTGAGAGTGAACACCGAGATCACCAAGGCCCCCCTGAGCGCCTCTATGATCA
AGAGATACGACGAGCACCACCAGGACCTGACCCTGCTGAAAGCTCTCGTGCGGCAGCAGCTGCCTGAGAA
GTACAAAGAGATTTTCTTCGACCAGAGCAAGAACGGCTACGCCGGCTACATTGACGGCGGAGCCAGCCAG
GAAGAGTTCTACAAGTTCATCAAGCCCATCCTGGAAAAGATGGACGGCACCGAGGAACTGCTCGTGAAGC
TGAACAGAGAGGACCTGCTGCGGAAGCAGCGGACCTTCGACAACGGCAGCATCCCCCACCAGATCCACCT
GGGAGAGCTGCACGCCATTCTGCGGCGGCAGGAAGATTTTTACCCATTCCTGAAGGACAACCGGGAAAAG
ATCGAGAAGATCCTGACCTTCCGCATCCCCTACTACGTGGGCCCTCTGGCCAGGGGAAACAGCAGATTCG
CCTGGATGACCAGAAAGAGCGAGGAAACCATCACCCCCTGGAACTTCGAGGAAGTGGTGGACAAGGGCGC
TTCCGCCCAGAGCTTCATCGAGCGGATGACCAACTTCGATAAGAACCTGCCCAACGAGAAGGTGCTGCCC
AAGCACAGCCTGCTGTACGAGTACTTCACCGTGTATAACGAGCTGACCAAAGTGAAATACGTGACCGAGG
GAATGAGAAAGCCCGCCTTCCTGAGCGGCGAGCAGAAAAAGGCCATCGTGGACCTGCTGTTCAAGACCAA
CCGGAAAGTGACCGTGAAGCAGCTGAAAGAGGACTACTTCAAGAAAATCGAGTGCTTCGACTCCGTGGAA
ATCTCCGGCGTGGAAGATCGGTTCAACGCCTCCCTGGGCACATACCACGATCTGCTGAAAATTATCAAGG
ACAAGGACTTCCTGGACAATGAGGAAAACGAGGACATTCTGGAAGATATCGTGCTGACCCTGACACTGTT
TGAGGACAGAGAGATGATCGAGGAACGGCTGAAAACCTATGCCCACCTGTTCGACGACAAAGTGATGAAG
CAGCTGAAGCGGCGGAGATACACCGGCTGGGGCAGGCTGAGCCGGAAGCTGATCAACGGCATCCGGGACA
AGCAGTCCGGCAAGACAATCCTGGATTTCCTGAAGTCCGACGGCTTCGCCAACAGAAACTTCATGCAGCT
GATCCACGACGACAGCCTGACCTTTAAAGAGGACATCCAGAAAGCCCAGGTGTCCGGCCAGGGCGATAGC
CTGCACGAGCACATTGCCAATCTGGCCGGCAGCCCCGCCATTAAGAAGGGCATCCTGCAGACAGTGAAGG
TGGTGGACGAGCTCGTGAAAGTGATGGGCCGGCACAAGCCCGAGAACATCGTGATCGAAATGGCCAGAGA
GAACCAGACCACCCAGAAGGGACAGAAGAACAGCCGCGAGAGAATGAAGCGGATCGAAGAGGGCATCAAA
GAGCTGGGCAGCCAGATCCTGAAAGAACACCCCGTGGAAAACACCCAGCTGCAGAACGAGAAGCTGTACC
TGTACTACCTGCAGAATGGGCGGGATATGTACGTGGACCAGGAACTGGACATCAACCGGCTGTCCGACTA
CGATGTGGACGCCATCGTGCCTCAGAGCTTTCTGAAGGACGACTCCATCGACAACAAGGTGCTGACCAGA
AGCGACAAGAACCGGGGCAAGAGCGACAACGTGCCCTCCGAAGAGGTCGTGAAGAAGATGAAGAACTACT
GGCGGCAGCTGCTGAACGCCAAGCTGATTACCCAGAGAAAGTTCGACAATCTGACCAAGGCCGAGAGAGG
CGGCCTGAGCGAACTGGATAAGGCCGGCTTCATCAAGAGACAGCTGGTGGAAACCCGGCAGATCACAAAG
CACGTGGCACAGATCCTGGACTCCCGGATGAACACTAAGTACGACGAGAATGACAAGCTGATCCGGGAAG
TGAAAGTGATCACCCTGAAGTCCAAGCTGGTGTCCGATTTCCGGAAGGATTTCCAGTTTTACAAAGTGCG
CGAGATCAACAACTACCACCACGCCCACGACGCCTACCTGAACGCCGTCGTGGGAACCGCCCTGATCAAA
AAGTACCCTAAGCTGGAAAGCGAGTTCGTGTACGGCGACTACAAGGTGTACGACGTGCGGAAGATGATCG
CCAAGAGCGAGCAGGAAATCGGCAAGGCTACCGCCAAGTACTTCTTCTACAGCAACATCATGAACTTTTT
CAAGACCGAGATTACCCTGGCCAACGGCGAGATCCGGAAGCGGCCTCTGATCGAGACAAACGGCGAAACC
GGGGAGATCGTGTGGGATAAGGGCCGGGATTTTGCCACCGTGCGGAAAGTGCTGAGCATGCCCCAAGTGA
ATATCGTGAAAAAGACCGAGGTGCAGACAGGCGGCTTCAGCAAAGAGTCTATCCTGCCCAAGAGGAACAG
CGATAAGCTGATCGCCAGAAAGAAGGACTGGGACCCTAAGAAGTACGGCGGCTTCGACAGCCCCACCGTG
GCCTATTCTGTGCTGGTGGTGGCCAAAGTGGAAAAGGGCAAGTCCAAGAAACTGAAGAGTGTGAAAGAGC
TGCTGGGGATCACCATCATGGAAAGAAGCAGCTTCGAGAAGAATCCCATCGACTTTCTGGAAGCCAAGGG
CTACAAAGAAGTGAAAAAGGACCTGATCATCAAGCTGCCTAAGTACTCCCTGTTCGAGCTGGAAAACGGC
CGGAAGAGAATGCTGGCCTCTGCCGGCGAACTGCAGAAGGGAAACGAACTGGCCCTGCCCTCCAAATATG
TGAACTTCCTGTACCTGGCCAGCCACTATGAGAAGCTGAAGGGCTCCCCCGAGGATAATGAGCAGAAACA
GCTGTTTGTGGAACAGCACAAGCACTACCTGGACGAGATCATCGAGCAGATCAGCGAGTTCTCCAAGAGA
GTGATCCTGGCCGACGCTAATCTGGACAAAGTGCTGTCCGCCTACAACAAGCACCGGGATAAGCCCATCA
GAGAGCAGGCCGAGAATATCATCCACCTGTTTACCCTGACCAATCTGGGAGCCCCTGCCGCCTTCAAGTA
CTTTGACACCACCATCGACCGGAAGAGGTACACCAGCACCAAAGAGGTGCTGGACGCCACCCTGATCCAC
CAGAGCATCACCGGCCTGTACGAGACACGGATCGACCTGTCTCAGCTGGGAGGCGACAAAAGGCCGGCGG
CCACGAAAAAGGCCGGCCAGGCAAAAAAGAAAAAGGAATTCGGCAGTGGAGAGGGCAGAGGAAGTCTGCT
AACATGCGGTGACGTGGAGGAGAATCCCGGCCCTGCTAGCATGGTGAGCAAGGGCGAGGAGCTGTTCACC
GGGGTGGTGCCCATCCTGGTCGAGCTGGACGGCGACGTAAACGGCCACAAGTTCAGCGTGAGGGGCGAGG
GCGAGGGCGATGCCACCAACGGCAAGCTGACCCTGAAGTTCATCTGCACCACCGGCAAGCTGCCCGTGCC
CTGGCCCACCCTCGTGACCACCCTGAGCCACGGCGTGCAGTGCTTCGCCCGCTACCCCGACCACATGAAG
CAGCACGACTTCTTCAAGTCCGCCATGCCCGAAGGCTACGTCCAGGAGCGCACCATCTTCTTCAAGGACG
ACGGCACCTACAAGACCCGCGCCGAGGTGAAGTTCGAGGGCGACACCCTGGTGAACCGCATCGAGCTGAA
GGGCGTCGACTTCAAGGAGGACGGCAACATCCTGGGGCACAAGCTGGAGTACAACTTCAACAGCCACAAC
ATCTATATCATGGCCGTCAAGCAGAAGAACGGCATCAAGGTGAACTTCAAGATCCGCCACAACGTGGAGG
ACGGCAGCGTGCAGCTCGCCGACCACTACCAGCAGAACACCCCCATCGGCGACGGCCCCGTGCTGCTGCC
CGACAGCCACTACCTGAGCACCCAGTCCGTGCTGAGCAAAGACCCCAACGAGAAGCGCGATCACATGGTC
CTGCTGGAGTTCCGCACCGCCGCCGGGATCACTCTCGGCATGGACGAGCTGTACAAGTGAGAATTCTAAC
TAGAGCTCGCTGATCAGCCTCGACTGTGCCTTCTAGTTGCCAGCCATCTGTTGTTTGCCCCTCCCCCGTG
CCTTCCTTGACCCTGGAAGGTGCCACTCCCACTGTCCTTTCCTAATAAAATGAGGAAATTGCATCGCATT
GTCTGAGTAGGTGTCATTCTATTCTGGGGGGTGGGGTGGGGCAGGACAGCAAGGGGGAGGATTGGGAAGA
GAATAGCAGGCATGCTGGGGAGCGGCCGCAGGAACCCCTAGTGATGGAGTTGGCCACTCCCTCTCTGCGC
GCTCGCTCGCTCACTGAGGCCGGGCGACCAAAGGTCGCCCGACGCCCGGGCTTTGCCCGGGCGGCCTCAG
TGAGCGAGCGAGCGCGCAGCTGCCTGCAGGGGCGCCTGATGCGGTATTTTCTCCTTACGCATCTGTGCGG
TATTTCACACCGCATA
[95 nt withheld, positions 6737-6831]
T
[46 nt withheld, positions 6833-6878]
C
[141 nt withheld, positions 6880-7020]
CCTTTGACGTTGGAGTCCACGTTCTTT
[37 nt withheld, positions 7048-7084]
ACTCTATCTCGGGCTATTCTTTTGATTTATAAGGGATTTTGCCGATTTCGGTCTATTGGTTAAAAAATGA
GCTGATTTAACAAAAATTTAACGCGAATTTTAACAAAATATTAACGTTTACAATTTTATGGTGCACTCTC
AGTACAATCTGCTCTGATGCCGCATAGTTAAGCCAGCCCCGACACCCGCCAACACCCGCTGACGCGCCCT
GACGGGCTTGTCTGCTCCCGGCATCCGCTTACAGACAAGCTGTGACCGTCTCCGGGAGCTGCATGTGTCA
GAGGTTTTCACCGTCATCACCGAAACGCGCGAGACGAAAGGGCCTCGTGATACGCCTATTTTTATAGGTT
AATGTCATGATAATAATGGTTTCTTAGACGTCAGGTGGCACTTTTCGGGGAAATGTGCGCGGAACCCCTA
TTTGTTTATTTTTCTAAATACATTCAAATATGTATCCGCTCATGAGACAATAACCCTGATAAATGCTTCA
ATAATATTGAAAAAGGAAGAGTATGAGTATTCAACATTTCCGTGTCGCCCTTATTCCCTTTTTTGCGGCA
TTTTGCCTTCCTGTTTTTGCTCACCCAGAAACGCTGGTGAAAGTAAAAGATGCTGAAGATCAGTTGGGTG
CACGAGTGGGTTACATCGAACTGGATCTCAACAGCGGTAAGATCCTTGAGAGTTTTCGCCCCGAAGAACG
TTTTCCAATGATGAGCACTTTTAAAGTTCTGCTATGTGGCGCGGTATTATCCCGTATTGACGCCGGGCAA
GAGCAACTCGGTCGCCGCATACACTATTCTCAGAATGACTTGGTTGAGTACTCACCAGTCACAGAAAAGC
ATCTTACGGATGGCATGACAGTAAGAGAATTATGCAGTGCTGCCATAACCATGAGTGATAACACTGCGGC
CAACTTACTTCTGACAACGATCGGAGGACCGAAGGAGCTAACCGCTTTTTTGCACAACATGGGGGATCAT
GTAACTCGCCTTGATCGTTGGGAACCGGAGCTGAATGAAGCCATACCAAACGACGAGCGTGACACCACGA
TGCCTGTAGCAATGGCAACAACGTTGCGCAAACTATTAACTGGCGAACTACTTACTCTAGCTTCCCGGCA
ACAATTAATAGACTGGATGGAGGCGGATAAAGTTGCAGGACCACTTCTGCGCTCGGCCCTTCCGGCTGGC
TGGTTTATTGCTGATAAATCTGGAGCCGGTGAGCGTGGAAGCCGCGGTATCATTGCAGCACTGGGGCCAG
ATGGTAAGCCCTCCCGTATCGTAGTTATCTACACGACGGGGAGTCAGGCAACTATGGATGAACGAAATAG
ACAGATCGCTGAGATAGGTGCCTCACTGATTAAGCATTGGTAACTGTCAGACCAAGTTTACTCATATATA
CTTTAGATTGATTTAAAACTTCATTTTTAATTTAAAAGGATCTAGGTGAAGATCCTTTTTGATAATCTCA
TGACCAAAATCCCTTAACGTGAGTTTTCGTTCCACTGAGCGTCAGACCCCGTAGAAAAGATCAAAGGATC
TTCTTGAGATCCTTTTTTTCTGCGCGTAATCTGCTGCTTGCAAACAAAAAAACCACCGCTACCAGCGGTG
GTTTGTTTGCCGGATCAAGAGCTACCAACTCTTTTTCCGAAGGTAACTGGCTTCAGCAGAGCGCAGATAC
CAAATACTGTTCTTCTAGTGTAGCCGTAGTTAGGCCACCACTTCAAGAACTCTGTAGCACCGCCTACATA
CCTCGCTCTGCTAATCCTGTTACCAGTGGCTGCTGCCAGTGGCGATAAGTCGTGTCTTACCGGGTTGGAC
TCAAGACGATAGTTACCGGATAAGGCGCAGCGGTCGGGCTGAACGGGGGGTTCGTGCACACAGCCCAGCT
TGGAGCGAACGACCTACACCGAACTGAGATACCTACAGCGTGAGCTATGAGAAAGCGCCACGCTTCCCGA
AGGGAGAAAGGCGGACAGGTATCCGGTAAGCGGCAGGGTCGGAACAGGAGAGCGCACGAGGGAGCTTCCA
GGGGGAAACGCCTGGTATCTTTATAGTCCTGTCGGGTTTCGCCACCTCTGACTTGAGCGTCGATTTTTGT
GATGCTCGTCAGGGGGGCGGAGCCTATGGAAAAACGCCAGCAACGCGGCCTTTTTACGGTTCCTGGCCTT
TTGCTGGCCTTTTGCTCACATGT
Features (pLannotate 1.2.2; 19 found; start..end, strand, type, name):
      1..241     +  promoter       U6 promoter: RNA polymerase III promoter for human U6 snRNA
    285..303     +  misc_RNA       MS2 stem loop: stem loop that binds the bacteriophage MS2 coat protein
    314..373     +  misc_RNA       gRNA scaffold (fragment): guide RNA scaffold for the Streptococcus pyogenes CRISPR/Cas9 system
    378..396     +  misc_RNA       MS2 stem loop: stem loop that binds the bacteriophage MS2 coat protein
    417..702     +  enhancer       CMV enhancer: human cytomegalovirus immediate early enhancer; contains an 18-bp deletion relative to the standard CMV enhancer
    704..981     +  promoter       chicken β-actin promoter: No description available
    982..1209    +  intron         hybrid intron: hybrid between chicken β-actin (CBA) and minute virus of mice (MMV) introns (Gray et al., 2011)
   1347..5447    +  CDS            Cas9: Cas9 (Csn1) endonuclease from the Streptococcus pyogenes Type II CRISPR/Cas system generates RNA-guided double strand breaks in DNA
   5448..5495    +  CDS            nucleoplasmin NLS: bipartite nuclear localization signal from nucleoplasmin
   5571..6287    +  CDS            EBFP2: EBFP2 is a basic (constitutively fluorescent) blue fluorescent protein published in 2007, derived from Aequorea victoria. It is reported to be a rapidly-maturing monomer with moderate acid sensitivity.
   6324..6435    +  polyA_signal   bGH poly(A) signal: bovine growth hormone polyadenylation signal
   6540..6680    +  repeat_region  AAV2 ITR: inverted terminal repeat of adeno-associated virus serotype 2 inverted
   6685..6736    -  misc_feature   bom (fragment): basis of mobility region from pBR322
   6755..7210    +  rep_origin     f1 ori (sequence partly withheld): f1 bacteriophage origin of replication; arrow indicates direction of (+) strand synthesis
   7211..7260    -  misc_feature   bom (fragment): basis of mobility region from pBR322
   7362..7397    -  CDS            rop (fragment): Rop protein, which maintains plasmids at low copy number; rop
   7492..7596    +  promoter       AmpR promoter: bla
   7597..8457    +  CDS            AmpR: β-lactamase; bla; confers resistance to ampicillin, carbenicillin, and related antibiotics
   8628..9216    +  rep_origin     ori: high-copy-number ColE1/pMB1/pBR322/pUC origin of replication
