[The description below was written by a language model from this plasmid's Addgene catalogue record and pLannotate feature annotations shown in this document.]
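Description:
p-dCas9-SSAP-MS2-BB_BbsI is a 9.3 kb mammalian expression and CRISPR plasmid built on the pCBH backbone. It combines a guide RNA cloning cassette with a catalytically dead Streptococcus pyogenes Cas9 expression unit. It is propagated in E. coli as a high-copy plasmid through a ColE1/pUC-type origin and selected with ampicillin (β-lactamase under its own promoter). An f1 phage origin is also present, along with small annotated remnants of pBR322 bom and rop. A single AAV2 inverted terminal repeat lies downstream of the polyadenylation signal. With only one ITR annotated, this looks like a backbone remnant rather than a functional AAV packaging arrangement.

The human U6 RNA polymerase III promoter drives an SpCas9 guide RNA scaffold that carries two MS2 stem loops. The name and purpose line indicate that the spacer position is an empty BbsI cloning site into which target-specific oligonucleotides are inserted. The MS2 hairpins bind the bacteriophage MS2 coat protein, so an effector fused to that protein can be recruited to the guide-bound locus. The "SSAP" in the name is not defined in the record, and no SSAP or MS2 coat protein coding sequence is annotated here, so this partner is presumably supplied from a separate construct.

The second unit uses the CBH promoter (CMV enhancer, chicken β-actin promoter and hybrid intron) to express dSpCas9 with a nucleoplasmin nuclear localisation signal. The feature table labels this ORF simply as Cas9, and the dead status comes from the catalogue description. dCas9 is linked through a T2A peptide to the blue fluorescent protein EBFP2, which marks transfected cells, and the transcript ends at a bGH poly(A) signal. The associated publication concerns dCas9-based, cleavage-free genomic knock-in of long sequences.
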