Addgene plasmid #183826: p-dCas9-SSAP-MS2-BB_BbsI
Purpose: pU6-MS2-gRNA-backbone(BbsI)-CBH-dSpCas9-T2A-EBFP
Depositing lab: Le Cong. Depositing organization: Stanford University. Publication: dCas9-based gene editing for cleavage-free genomic knock-in of long sequences. Wang C, Qu Y, Cheng JKW, Hughes NW, Zhang Q, Wang M, Cong L. Nat Cell Biol. 2022 Feb;24(2):268-278. doi: 10.1038/s41556-021-00836-1. Epub 2022 Feb 10. PubMed 35145221.
Backbone
  Vector backbone: pCBH
  Vector type: Mammalian Expression, CRISPR
Growth in bacteria
  Bacterial resistance: Ampicillin, 100 μg/mL
  Growth temperature: 37°C
  Growth strain: DH5alpha
  Copy number: High Copy
Gene/Insert
  Gene/Insert name: U6-guideRNA-dCas9-T2A-EBFP
  Species: Synthetic
  Insert size (bp): 6291
  Promoter: CBH
  Cloning method: Restriction Enzyme; 5′ cloning site NcoI (unknown if destroyed); 3′ cloning site EcoRI (unknown if destroyed)
  Sequencing primers: 5′ pLKO; 3′ BHGpA
Terms and licenses: Academic/Nonprofit Terms; Industry Terms: Not Available to Industry
How to cite: p-dCas9-SSAP-MS2-BB_BbsI was a gift from Le Cong (Addgene plasmid # 183826 ; http://n2t.net/addgene:183826 ; RRID:Addgene_183826)
